>Addgene plasmid #126762 | B-SpCas9-HF1 | addgene full sequence | sequence record 410965 | Addgene NGS Result
CCCCCCCCCCGCCCCCATCGCTGCACAAAATAATTAAAAAATAAATAAATACAAAATTGGGGGTGGGGAG
GGGGGGGAGATGGGGAGAGTGAAGCAGAACGTGGGGCTCACCTCGACCATGGTAATAGCGATGACTAATA
CGTAGATGTACTGCCAAGTAGGAAAGTCCCATAAGGTCATGTACTGGGCACAATGCCAGGCGGGCCATTT
ACCGTCATTGACGTCAATAGGGGGCGTACTTGGCATATGATACACTTGATGTACTGCCAAGTGGGCAGTT
TACCGTAAATACTCCACCCATTGACGTCAATGGAAAGTCCCTATTGGCGTTACTATTGACGTCAATGGGC
GGGGGTCGTTGGGCGGTCAGCCAGGCGGGCCATTTACCGTAAGTTATGTAACGGGTACCTCTAGCATGTG
AGCAAAAGGCCAGCAAAAGGCCAGGAACCGTAAAAAGGCCGCGTTGCTGGCGTTTTTCCATAGGCTCCGC
CCCCCTGACGAGCATCACAAAAATCGACGCTCAAGTCAGAGGTGGCGAAACCCGACAGGACTATAAAGAT
ACCAGGCGTTTCCCCCTGGAAGCTCCCTCGTGCGCTCTCCTGTTCCGACCCTGCCGCTTACCGGATACCT
GTCCGCCTTTCTCCCTTCGGGAAGCGTGGCGCTTTCTCATAGCTCACGCTGTAGGTATCTCAGTTCGGTG
TAGGTCGTTCGCTCCAAGCTGGGCTGTGTGCACGAACCCCCCGTTCAGCCCGACCGCTGCGCCTTATCCG
GTAACTATCGTCTTGAGTCCAACCCGGTAAGACACGACTTATCGCCACTGGCAGCAGCCACTGGTAACAG
GATTAGCAGAGCGAGGTATGTAGGCGGTGCTACAGAGTTCTTGAAGTGGTGGCCTAACTACGGCTACACT
AGAAGAACAGTATTTGGTATCTGCGCTCTGCTGAAGCCAGTTACCTTCGGAAAAAGAGTTGGTAGCTCTT
GATCCGGCAAACAAACCACCGCTGGTAGCGGTGGTTTTTTTGTTTGCAAGCAGCAGATTACGCGCAGAAA
AAAAGGATCTCAAGAAGATCCTTTGATCTTTTCTACGGGGTCTGACGCTCAGTGGAACGAAAACTCACGT
TAAGGGATTTTGGTCATGAGATTATCAAAAAGGATCTTCACCTAGATCCTTTTAAATTAAAAATGAAGTT
TTAAATCAATCTAAAGTATATATGAGTAAACTTGGTCTGACAGTTACCAATGCTTAATCAGTGAGGCACC
TATCTCAGCGATCTGTCTATTTCGTTCATCCATAGTTGCCTGACTCCCCGTCGTGTAGATAACTACGATA
CGGGAGGGCTTACCATCTGGCCCCAGTGCTGCAATGATACCGCGGCTTCCACGCTCACCGGCTCCAGATT
TATCAGCAATAAACCAGCCAGCCGGAAGGGCCGAGCGCAGAAGTGGTCCTGCAACTTTATCCGCCTCCAT
CCAGTCTATTAATTGTTGCCGGGAAGCTAGAGTAAGTAGTTCGCCAGTTAATAGTTTGCGCAACGTTGTT
GCCATTGCTACAGGCATCGTGGTGTCACGCTCGTCGTTTGGTATGGCTTCATTCAGCTCCGGTTCCCAAC
GATCAAGGCGAGTTACATGATCCCCCATGTTGTGCAAAAAAGCGGTTAGCTCCTTCGGTCCTCCGATCGT
TGTCAGAAGTAAGTTGGCCGCAGTGTTATCACTCATGGTTATGGCAGCACTGCATAATTCTCTTACTGTC
ATGCCATCCGTAAGATGCTTTTCTGTGACTGGTGAGTACTCAACCAAGTCATTCTGAGAATAGTGTATGC
GGCGACCGAGTTGCTCTTGCCCGGCGTCAATACGGGATAATACCGCGCCACATAGCAGAACTTTAAAAGT
GCTCATCATTGGAAAACGTTCTTCGGGGCGAAAACTCTCAAGGATCTTACCGCTGTTGAGATCCAGTTCG
ATGTAACCCACTCGTGCACCCAACTGATCTTCAGCATCTTTTACTTTCACCAGCGTTTCTGGGTGAGCAA
AAACAGGAAGGCAAAATGCCGCAAAAAAGGGAATAAGGGCGACACGGAAATGTTGAATACTCATACTCTT
CCTTTTTCAATATTATTGAAGCATTTATCAGGGTTATTGTCTCATGAGCGGATACATATTTGAATGTATT
TAGAAAAATAAACAAATAGGGGTTCCGCGCACATTTCCCCGAAAAGTGCCACCTGACGTCTAAGAAACCA
TTATTATCATGACATTAACCTATAAAAATAGGCGTATCACGAGGCCCTTTCGTCTCGCGCGTTTCGGTGA
TGACGGTGAAAACCTCTGACACATGCAGCTCCCGGAGACGGTCACAGCTTGTCTGTAAGCGGATGCCGGG
AGCAGACAAGCCCGTCAGGGCGCGTCAGCGGGTGTTGGCGGGTGTCGGGGCTGGCTTAACTATGCGGCAT
CAGAGCAGATTGTACTGAGAGTGCACCATAAAATTGTAAACGTTAATATTTTGTTAAAATTCGCGTTAAA
TTTTTGTTAAATCAGCTCATTTTTTAACCAATAGACCGAAATCGGCAAAATCCCTTATAAATCAAAAGAA
TAGCCCGAGATAGAGT
[37 nt withheld, positions 2607-2643]
AAAGAACGTGGACTCCAACGTCAAAGG
[141 nt withheld, positions 2671-2811]
G
[46 nt withheld, positions 2813-2858]
A
[95 nt withheld, positions 2860-2954]
TATGCGGTGTGAAATACCGCACAGATGCGTAAGGAGAAAATACCGCATCAGGCGCCCCTGCAGGCAGCTG
CGCGCTCGCTCGCTCACTGAGGCCGCCCGGGCAAAGCCCGGGCGTCGGGCGACCTTTGGTCGCCCGGCCT
CAGTGAGCGAGCGAGCGCGCAGAGAGGGAGTGGCCAACTCCATCACTAGGGGTTCCTGCGGCCGCTCCCC
AGCATGCCTGCTATTCTCTTCCCAATCCTCCCCCTTGCTGTCCTGCCCCACCCCACCCCCCAGAATAGAA
TGACACCTACTCAGACAATGCGATGCAATTTCCTCATTTTATTAGGAAAGGACAGTGGGAGTGGCACCTT
CCAGGGTCAAGGAAGGCACGGGGGAGGGGCAAACAACAGATGGCTGGCAACTAGAAGGCACAGTCGAGGC
TGATCAGCGAGCTCTAGGAATTCTTACTTTTTCTTTTTTGCCTGGCCGGCCTTTTTCGTGGCCGCCGGCC
TTTTGTCGCCTCCCAGCTGAGACAGGTCGATCCGTGTCTCGTACAGGCCGGTGATGCTCTGGTGGATCAG
GGTGGCGTCCAGCACCTCTTTGGTGCTGGTGTACCTCTTCCGGTCGATGGTGGTGTCAAAGTACTTGAAG
GCGGCAGGGGCTCCCAGATTGGTCAGGGTAAACAGGTGGATGATATTCTCGGCCTGCTCTCTGATGGGCT
TATCCCGGTGCTTGTTGTAGGCGGACAGCACTTTGTCCAGATTAGCGTCGGCCAGGATCACTCTCTTGGA
GAACTCGCTGATCTGCTCGATGATCTCGTCCAGGTAGTGCTTGTGCTGTTCCACAAACAGCTGTTTCTGC
TCATTATCCTCGGGGGAGCCCTTCAGCTTCTCATAGTGGCTGGCCAGGTACAGGAAGTTCACATATTTGG
AGGGCAGGGCCAGTTCGTTTCCCTTCTGCAGTTCGCCGGCAGAGGCCAGCATTCTCTTCCGGCCGTTTTC
CAGCTCGAAGAGCGAGTACTTAGGCAGCTTGATGATCAGGTCCTTTTTCACTTCTTTGTAGCCCTTGGCT
TCCAGAAAGTCGATGGGATTCTTCTCGAAGCTGCTTCTTTCCATGATGGTGATCCCCAGCAGCTCTTTCA
CACTCTTAAGCTTCTTGGACTTGCCCTTTTCCACTTTGGCCACCACCAGCACAGAATAGGCCACGGTGGG
GCTGTCGAAGCCGCCGTACTTCTTAGGATCCCAGTCCTTCTTTCTGGCGATCAGCTTATCGCTGTTCCTC
TTGGGCAGGATAGACTCTTTGCTGAAGCCGCCTGTCTGCACCTCGGTCTTTTTCACGATATTCACTTGGG
GCATGCTCAGCACTTTCCGCACGGTGGCAAAATCCCGGCCCTTATCCCACACGATCTCCCCGGTTTCGCC
GTTTGTCTCGATCAGAGGCCGCTTCCGGATCTCGCCGTTGGCCAGGGTAATCTCGGTCTTGAAAAAGTTC
ATGATGTTGCTGTAGAAGAAGTACTTGGCGGTAGCCTTGCCGATTTCCTGCTCGCTCTTGGCGATCATCT
TCCGTACATCGTACACCTTGCCACCCAGCTTAGGGTACTTTTTGATCAGGGCGGTTCCCACGACGGCGTT
CAGGTACGCGTCGTGGGCGTGGTGGTAGTTGTTGATCTCGCGCACTTTGTAAAACTGGAAATCCTTCCGG
AAATCGGACACCAGCTTGGACTTCAGGGTGATCACTTTCACTTCCCGGATCAGCTTGTCATTCTCGTCGT
ACTTAGTGTTCATCCGGGAGTCCAGGATCTGTGCCACGTGCTTTGTGATCGCCCGGGTTTCCACCAGCTG
TCTCTTGATGAAGCCGGCCTTATCCAGTTCGCTCAGGCCGCCTCTCTCGGCCTTGGTCAGATTGTCGAAC
TTTCTCTGGGTAATCAGCTTGGCGTTCAGCAGCTGCCGCCAGTAGTTCTTCATCTTCTTCACGACCTCTT
CGGAGGGCACGTTGTCGCTCTTGCCCCGGTTCTTGTCGCTTCTGGTCAGCACCTTGTTGTCGATGGAGTC
GTCCTTAAGAAAGCTCTGAGGCACGATATGGTCCACATCGTAGTCGGACAGCCGGTTGATGTCCAGTTCC
TGGTCCACGTACATATCCCGCCCATTCTGGAGGTAGTACAGGTACAGCTTCTCGTTCTGGAGCTGGGTGT
TTTCCACGGGGTGTTCTTTCAGGATCTGGCTGCCCAGCTCTTTGATGCCCTCTTCGATCCGCTTCATTCT
CTCGCGACTGTTCTTCTGTCCCTTCTGGGTGGTCTGGTTCTCTCTGGCCATTTCGATCACGATGTTCTCG
GGCTTGTGCCGGCCCATCACTTTCACCAGCTCGTCCACCACCTTCACTGTCTGGAGGATGCCCTTCTTAA
TGGCGGGGCTGCCGGCGAGATTGGCAATGTGCTCGTGCAGGCTATCGCCCTGGCCGGACACCTGGGCTTT
CTGGATGTCCTCTTTAAAGGTCAGGCTGTCGTCGTGGATCAGCGCCATGAAGTTTCTGTTGGCGAAGCCG
TCGGACTTCAGGAAATCCAGGATTGTCTTGCCGGACTGCTTGTCGCGGATGCCGTTGATCAGCTTCCGGC
TCAGCGCGCCCCAGCCGGTGTATCTCCGCCGCTTCAGCTGCTTCATCACTTTGTCGTCGAACAGGTGGGC
ATAGGTTTTCAGCCGTTCCTCGATCATCTCTCTGTCCTCAAACAGTGTCAGGGTCAGCACGATATCTTCC
AGAATGTCCTCGTTTTCCTCATTGTCCAGGAAGTCCTTGTCCTTGATAATTTTCAGCAGATCGTGGTATG
TGCCCAGGGAGGCGTTGAACCGATCTTCCACGCCGGAGATTTCCACGGAGTCGAAGCACTCGATTTTCTT
GAAGTAGTCCTCTTTCAGCTGCTTCACGGTCACTTTCCGGTTGGTCTTGAACAGCAGGTCCACGATGGCC
TTTTTCTGCTCGCCGCTCAGGAAGGCGGGCTTTCTCATTCCCTCGGTCACGTATTTCACTTTGGTCAGCT
CGTTATACACGGTGAAGTACTCGTACAGCAGGCTGTGCTTGGGCAGCACCTTCTCGTTGGGCAGGTTCTT
ATCGAAGGCGGTCATCCGCTCGATGAAGCTCTGGGCGGAAGCGCCCTTGTCCACCACTTCCTCGAAGTTC
CAGGGGGTGATGGTTTCCTCGCTCTTTCTGGTCATCCAGGCGAATCTGCTGTTTCCCCTGGCCAGAGGGC
CCACGTAGTAGGGGATGCGGAAGGTCAGGATCTTCTCGATCTTTTCCCGGTTGTCCTTCAGGAATGGGTA
AAAATCTTCCTGCCGCCGCAGAATGGCGTGCAGCTCTCCCAGGTGGATCTGGTGGGGGATGCTGCCGTTG
TCGAAGGTCCGCTGCTTCCGCAGCAGGTCCTCTCTGTTCAGCTTCACGAGCAGTTCCTCGGTGCCGTCCA
TCTTTTCCAGGATGGGCTTGATGAACTTGTAGAACTCTTCCTGGCTGGCTCCGCCGTCAATGTAGCCGGC
GTAGCCGTTCTTGCTCTGGTCGAAGAAAATCTCTTTGTACTTCTCAGGCAGCTGCTGCCGCACGAGAGCT
TTCAGCAGGGTCAGGTCCTGGTGGTGCTCGTCGTATCTCTTGATCATAGAGGCGCTCAGGGGGGCCTTGG
TGATCTCGGTGTTCACTCTCAGGATGTCGCTCAGCAGGATGGCGTCGGACAGGTTCTTGGCGGCCAGAAA
CAGGTCGGCGTACTGGTCGCCGATCTGGGCCAGCAGGTTGTCCAGGTCGTCGTCGTAGGTGTCCTTGCTC
AGCTGCAGTTTGGCATCCTCGGCCAGGTCGAAGTTGCTCTTGAAGTTGGGGGTCAGGCCCAGGCTCAGGG
CAATCAGGTTTCCGAACAGGCCATTCTTCTTCTCGCCGGGCAGCTGGGCGATCAGATTTTCCAGCCGTCT
GCTCTTGCTCAGTCTGGCAGACAGGATGGCCTTGGCGTCCACGCCGCTGGCGTTGATGGGGTTTTCCTCG
AACAGCTGGTTGTAGGTCTGCACCAGCTGGATGAACAGCTTGTCCACGTCGCTGTTGTCGGGGTTCAGGT
CGCCCTCGATCAGGAAGTGGCCCCGGAACTTGATCATGTGGGCCAGGGCCAGATAGATCAGCCGCAGGTC
GGCCTTGTCGGTGCTGTCCACCAGTTTCTTTCTCAGGTGGTAGATGGTGGGGTACTTCTCGTGGTAGGCC
ACCTCGTCCACGATGTTGCCGAAGATGGGGTGCCGCTCGTGCTTCTTATCCTCTTCCACCAGGAAGGACT
CTTCCAGTCTGTGGAAGAAGCTGTCGTCCACCTTGGCCATCTCGTTGCTGAAGATCTCTTGCAGATAGCA
GATCCGGTTCTTCCGTCTGGTGTATCTTCTTCTGGCGGTTCTCTTCAGCCGGGTGGCCTCGGCTGTTTCG
CCGCTGTCGAACAGCAGGGCTCCGATCAGGTTCTTCTTGATGCTGTGCCGGTCGGTGTTGCCCAGCACCT
TGAATTTCTTGCTGGGCACCTTGTACTCGTCGGTGATCACGGCCCAGCCCACAGAGTTGGTGCCGATGTC
CAGGCCGATGCTGTACTTCTTGTCGGCTGCTGGGACTCCGTGGATACCGACCTTCCGCTTCTTCTTTGGG
GCCATCTTATCGTCATCGTCTTTGTAATCAATATCATGATCCTTGTAGTCTCCGTCGTGGTCCTTATAGT
CCATGGTGGCACCGGTCCAACCTGAAAAAAAGTGATTTCAGGCAGGTGCTCCAGGTAATTAAACATTAAT
ACCCCACCAACCAACCATCCCTTAAACCCTTACCTCTTGCTCAGCTAATTACAGCCCGGAGGAGAAGGGC
CGTCCCGCCCGCTCACCTGTGGGAGTAACGCGGTCAGTCAGAGCCGGGGCGGGCGGCGCGAGGCGGCGGC
GGAGCGGGGCACGGGGCGAAGGCAGCGCGCAGCGACTCCCGCCCGCCGCGCGCTTCGCTTTTTATAGGGC
CGCCGCCGCCGCCGCCTCGCCATAAAAGGAAACTTTCGGAGCGCGCCGCTCTGATTGGCTGCCGCCGCAC
CTCTCCGCCTCGCCCCG
Features (pLannotate 1.2.2; 16 found; start..end, strand, type, name):
      1..116     -  promoter       chicken β-actin promoter (fragment): contains a 21-bp deletion relative to the standard chicken β-actin promoter
    118..403     -  enhancer       CMV enhancer: human cytomegalovirus immediate early enhancer; contains an 18-bp deletion relative to the standard CMV enhancer
    475..1063    -  rep_origin     ori: high-copy-number ColE1/pMB1/pBR322/pUC origin of replication
   1234..2094    -  CDS            AmpR: β-lactamase; bla; confers resistance to ampicillin, carbenicillin, and related antibiotics
   2095..2199    -  promoter       AmpR promoter: bla
   2294..2329    +  CDS            rop (fragment): Rop protein, which maintains plasmids at low copy number; rop
   2431..2480    +  misc_feature   bom (fragment): basis of mobility region from pBR322
   2481..2936    -  rep_origin     f1 ori (sequence partly withheld): f1 bacteriophage origin of replication; arrow indicates direction of (+) strand synthesis
   2955..3006    +  misc_feature   bom (fragment): basis of mobility region from pBR322
   3011..3151    -  repeat_region  AAV2 ITR: inverted terminal repeat of adeno-associated virus serotype 2 inverted
   3256..3367    -  polyA_signal   bGH poly(A) signal: bovine growth hormone polyadenylation signal
   3401..3448    -  CDS            nucleoplasmin NLS: bipartite nuclear localization signal from nucleoplasmin
   3449..4514    -  CDS            Cas9(C) (fragment): C-terminal portion of Streptococcus pyogenes Cas9 (Zetsche et al., 2015)
   4519..7528    -  CDS            Cas9 (fragment): Cas9 (Csn1) endonuclease from the Streptococcus pyogenes Type II CRISPR/Cas system generates RNA-guided double strand breaks in DNA
   7666..7893    -  intron         hybrid intron: hybrid between chicken β-actin (CBA) and minute virus of mice (MMV) introns (Gray et al., 2011)
   7894..9       -  promoter       chicken β-actin promoter (fragment) (across the origin): No description available
