>Addgene plasmid #126762 | B-SpCas9-HF1 | analyzer sequence | sequence record 252836
CTAGAGGTACCCGTTACATAACTTACGGTAAATGGCCCGCCTGGCTGACCGCCCAACGACCCCCGCCCAT
TGACGTCAATAGTAACGCCAATAGGGACTTTCCATTGACGTCAATGGGTGGAGTATTTACGGTAAACTGC
CCACTTGGCAGTACATCAAGTGTATCATATGCCAAGTACGCCCCCTATTGACGTCAATGACGGTAAATGG
CCCGCCTGGCATTGTGCCCAGTACATGACCTTATGGGACTTTCCTACTTGGCAGTACATCTACGTATTAG
TCATCGCTATTACCATGGTCGAGGTGAGCCCCACGTTCTGCTTCACTCTCCCCATCTCCCCCCCCTCCCC
ACCCCCAATTTTGTATTTATTTATTTTTTAATTATTTTGTGCAGCGATGGGGGCGGGGGGGGGGGGGGGG
CGCGCGCCAGGCGGGGCGGGGCGGGGCGAGGGGCGGGGCGGGGCGAGGCGGAGAGGTGCGGCGGCAGCCA
ATCAGAGCGGCGCGCTCCGAAAGTTTCCTTTTATGGCGAGGCGGCGGCGGCGGCGGCCCTATAAAAAGCG
AAGCGCGCGGCGGGCGGGAGTCGCTGCGACGCTGCCTTCGCCCCGTGCCCCGCTCCGCCGCCGCCTCGCG
CCGCCCGCCCCGGCTCTGACTGACCGCGTTACTCCCACAGGTGAGCGGGCGGGACGGCCCTTCTCCTCCG
GGCTGTAATTAGCTGAGCAAGAGGTAAGGGTTTAAGGGATGGTTGGTTGGTGGGGTATTAATGTTTAATT
ACCTGGAGCACCTGCCTGAAATCACTTTTTTTCAGGTTGGACCGGTGCCACCATGGACTATAAGGACCAC
GACGGAGACTACAAGGATCATGATATTGATTACAAAGACGATGACGATAAGATGGCCCCAAAGAAGAAGC
GGAAGGTCGGTATCCACGGAGTCCCAGCAGCCGACAAGAAGTACAGCATCGGCCTGGACATCGGCACCAA
CTCTGTGGGCTGGGCCGTGATCACCGACGAGTACAAGGTGCCCAGCAAGAAATTCAAGGTGCTGGGCAAC
ACCGACCGGCACAGCATCAAGAAGAACCTGATCGGAGCCCTGCTGTTCGACAGCGGCGAAACAGCCGAGG
CCACCCGGCTGAAGAGAACCGCCAGAAGAAGATACACCAGACGGAAGAACCGGATCTGCTATCTGCAAGA
GATCTTCAGCAACGAGATGGCCAAGGTGGACGACAGCTTCTTCCACAGACTGGAAGAGTCCTTCCTGGTG
GAAGAGGATAAGAAGCACGAGCGGCACCCCATCTTCGGCAACATCGTGGACGAGGTGGCCTACCACGAGA
AGTACCCCACCATCTACCACCTGAGAAAGAAACTGGTGGACAGCACCGACAAGGCCGACCTGCGGCTGAT
CTATCTGGCCCTGGCCCACATGATCAAGTTCCGGGGCCACTTCCTGATCGAGGGCGACCTGAACCCCGAC
AACAGCGACGTGGACAAGCTGTTCATCCAGCTGGTGCAGACCTACAACCAGCTGTTCGAGGAAAACCCCA
TCAACGCCAGCGGCGTGGACGCCAAGGCCATCCTGTCTGCCAGACTGAGCAAGAGCAGACGGCTGGAAAA
TCTGATCGCCCAGCTGCCCGGCGAGAAGAAGAATGGCCTGTTCGGAAACCTGATTGCCCTGAGCCTGGGC
CTGACCCCCAACTTCAAGAGCAACTTCGACCTGGCCGAGGATGCCAAACTGCAGCTGAGCAAGGACACCT
ACGACGACGACCTGGACAACCTGCTGGCCCAGATCGGCGACCAGTACGCCGACCTGTTTCTGGCCGCCAA
GAACCTGTCCGACGCCATCCTGCTGAGCGACATCCTGAGAGTGAACACCGAGATCACCAAGGCCCCCCTG
AGCGCCTCTATGATCAAGAGATACGACGAGCACCACCAGGACCTGACCCTGCTGAAAGCTCTCGTGCGGC
AGCAGCTGCCTGAGAAGTACAAAGAGATTTTCTTCGACCAGAGCAAGAACGGCTACGCCGGCTACATTGA
CGGCGGAGCCAGCCAGGAAGAGTTCTACAAGTTCATCAAGCCCATCCTGGAAAAGATGGACGGCACCGAG
GAACTGCTCGTGAAGCTGAACAGAGAGGACCTGCTGCGGAAGCAGCGGACCTTCGACAACGGCAGCATCC
CCCACCAGATCCACCTGGGAGAGCTGCACGCCATTCTGCGGCGGCAGGAAGATTTTTACCCATTCCTGAA
GGACAACCGGGAAAAGATCGAGAAGATCCTGACCTTCCGCATCCCCTACTACGTGGGCCCTCTGGCCAGG
GGAAACAGCAGATTCGCCTGGATGACCAGAAAGAGCGAGGAAACCATCACCCCCTGGAACTTCGAGGAAG
TGGTGGACAAGGGCGCTTCCGCCCAGAGCTTCATCGAGCGGATGACCGCCTTCGATAAGAACCTGCCCAA
CGAGAAGGTGCTGCCCAAGCACAGCCTGCTGTACGAGTACTTCACCGTGTATAACGAGCTGACCAAAGTG
AAATACGTGACCGAGGGAATGAGAAAGCCCGCCTTCCTGAGCGGCGAGCAGAAAAAGGCCATCGTGGACC
TGCTGTTCAAGACCAACCGGAAAGTGACCGTGAAGCAGCTGAAAGAGGACTACTTCAAGAAAATCGAGTG
CTTCGACTCCGTGGAAATCTCCGGCGTGGAAGATCGGTTCAACGCCTCCCTGGGCACATACCACGATCTG
CTGAAAATTATCAAGGACAAGGACTTCCTGGACAATGAGGAAAACGAGGACATTCTGGAAGATATCGTGC
TGACCCTGACACTGTTTGAGGACAGAGAGATGATCGAGGAACGGCTGAAAACCTATGCCCACCTGTTCGA
CGACAAAGTGATGAAGCAGCTGAAGCGGCGGAGATACACCGGCTGGGGCGCGCTGAGCCGGAAGCTGATC
AACGGCATCCGCGACAAGCAGTCCGGCAAGACAATCCTGGATTTCCTGAAGTCCGACGGCTTCGCCAACA
GAAACTTCATGGCGCTGATCCACGACGACAGCCTGACCTTTAAAGAGGACATCCAGAAAGCCCAGGTGTC
CGGCCAGGGCGATAGCCTGCACGAGCACATTGCCAATCTCGCCGGCAGCCCCGCCATTAAGAAGGGCATC
CTCCAGACAGTGAAGGTGGTGGACGAGCTGGTGAAAGTGATGGGCCGGCACAAGCCCGAGAACATCGTGA
TCGAAATGGCCAGAGAGAACCAGACCACCCAGAAGGGACAGAAGAACAGTCGCGAGAGAATGAAGCGGAT
CGAAGAGGGCATCAAAGAGCTGGGCAGCCAGATCCTGAAAGAACACCCCGTGGAAAACACCCAGCTCCAG
AACGAGAAGCTGTACCTGTACTACCTCCAGAATGGGCGGGATATGTACGTGGACCAGGAACTGGACATCA
ACCGGCTGTCCGACTACGATGTGGACCATATCGTGCCTCAGAGCTTTCTTAAGGACGACTCCATCGACAA
CAAGGTGCTGACCAGAAGCGACAAGAACCGGGGCAAGAGCGACAACGTGCCCTCCGAAGAGGTCGTGAAG
AAGATGAAGAACTACTGGCGGCAGCTGCTGAACGCCAAGCTGATTACCCAGAGAAAGTTCGACAATCTGA
CCAAGGCCGAGAGAGGCGGCCTGAGCGAACTGGATAAGGCCGGCTTCATCAAGAGACAGCTGGTGGAAAC
CCGGGCGATCACAAAGCACGTGGCACAGATCCTGGACTCCCGGATGAACACTAAGTACGACGAGAATGAC
AAGCTGATCCGGGAAGTGAAAGTGATCACCCTGAAGTCCAAGCTGGTGTCCGATTTCCGGAAGGATTTCC
AGTTTTACAAAGTGCGCGAGATCAACAACTACCACCACGCCCACGACGCGTACCTGAACGCCGTCGTGGG
AACCGCCCTGATCAAAAAGTACCCTAAGCTGGGTGGCAAGGTGTACGATGTACGGAAGATGATCGCCAAG
AGCGAGCAGGAAATCGGCAAGGCTACCGCCAAGTACTTCTTCTACAGCAACATCATGAACTTTTTCAAGA
CCGAGATTACCCTGGCCAACGGCGAGATCCGGAAGCGGCCTCTGATCGAGACAAACGGCGAAACCGGGGA
GATCGTGTGGGATAAGGGCCGGGATTTTGCCACCGTGCGGAAAGTGCTGAGCATGCCCCAAGTGAATATC
GTGAAAAAGACCGAGGTGCAGACAGGCGGCTTCAGCAAAGAGTCTATCCTGCCCAAGAGGAACAGCGATA
AGCTGATCGCCAGAAAGAAGGACTGGGATCCTAAGAAGTACGGCGGCTTCGACAGCCCCACCGTGGCCTA
TTCTGTGCTGGTGGTGGCCAAAGTGGAAAAGGGCAAGTCCAAGAAGCTTAAGAGTGTGAAAGAGCTGCTG
GGGATCACCATCATGGAAAGAAGCAGCTTCGAGAAGAATCCCATCGACTTTCTGGAAGCCAAGGGCTACA
AAGAAGTGAAAAAGGACCTGATCATCAAGCTGCCTAAGTACTCGCTCTTCGAGCTGGAAAACGGCCGGAA
GAGAATGCTGGCCTCTGCCGGCGAACTGCAGAAGGGAAACGAACTGGCCCTGCCCTCCAAATATGTGAAC
TTCCTGTACCTGGCCAGCCACTATGAGAAGCTGAAGGGCTCCCCCGAGGATAATGAGCAGAAACAGCTGT
TTGTGGAACAGCACAAGCACTACCTGGACGAGATCATCGAGCAGATCAGCGAGTTCTCCAAGAGAGTGAT
CCTGGCCGACGCTAATCTGGACAAAGTGCTGTCCGCCTACAACAAGCACCGGGATAAGCCCATCAGAGAG
CAGGCCGAGAATATCATCCACCTGTTTACCCTGACCAATCTGGGAGCCCCTGCCGCCTTCAAGTACTTTG
ACACCACCATCGACCGGAAGAGGTACACCAGCACCAAAGAGGTGCTGGACGCCACCCTGATCCACCAGAG
CATCACCGGCCTGTACGAGACACGGATCGACCTGTCTCAGCTGGGAGGCGACAAAAGGCCGGCGGCCACG
AAAAAGGCCGGCCAGGCAAAAAAGAAAAAGTAAGAATTCCTAGAGCTCGCTGATCAGCCTCGACTGTGCC
TTCTAGTTGCCAGCCATCTGTTGTTTGCCCCTCCCCCGTGCCTTCCTTGACCCTGGAAGGTGCCACTCCC
ACTGTCCTTTCCTAATAAAATGAGGAAATTGCATCGCATTGTCTGAGTAGGTGTCATTCTATTCTGGGGG
GTGGGGTGGGGCAGGACAGCAAGGGGGAGGATTGGGAAGAGAATAGCAGGCATGCTGGGGAGCGGCCGCA
GGAACCCCTAGTGATGGAGTTGGCCACTCCCTCTCTGCGCGCTCGCTCGCTCACTGAGGCCGGGCGACCA
AAGGTCGCCCGACGCCCGGGCTTTGCCCGGGCGGCCTCAGTGAGCGAGCGAGCGCGCAGCTGCCTGCAGG
GGCGCCTGATGCGGTATTTTCTCCTTACGCATCTGTGCGGTATTTCACACCGCATA
[142 nt withheld, positions 5517-5658]
C
[141 nt withheld, positions 5660-5800]
CCTTTGACGTTGGAGTCCACGTTCTTT
[37 nt withheld, positions 5828-5864]
ACCCTATCTCGGGCTATTCTTTTGATTTATAAGGGATTTTGCCGATTTCGGCCTATTGGTTAAAAAATGA
GCTGATTTAACAAAAATTTAACGCGAATTTTAACAAAATATTAACGTTTACAATTTTATGGTGCACTCTC
AGTACAATCTGCTCTGATGCCGCATAGTTAAGCCAGCCCCGACACCCGCCAACACCCGCTGACGCGCCCT
GACGGGCTTGTCTGCTCCCGGCATCCGCTTACAGACAAGCTGTGACCGTCTCCGGGAGCTGCATGTGTCA
GAGGTTTTCACCGTCATCACCGAAACGCGCGAGACGAAAGGGCCTCGTGATACGCCTATTTTTATAGGTT
AATGTCATGATAATAATGGTTTCTTAGACGTCAGGTGGCACTTTTCGGGGAAATGTGCGCGGAACCCCTA
TTTGTTTATTTTTCTAAATACATTCAAATATGTATCCGCTCATGAGACAATAACCCTGATAAATGCTTCA
ATAATATTGAAAAAGGAAGAGTATGAGTATTCAACATTTCCGTGTCGCCCTTATTCCCTTTTTTGCGGCA
TTTTGCCTTCCTGTTTTTGCTCACCCAGAAACGCTGGTGAAAGTAAAAGATGCTGAAGATCAGTTGGGTG
CACGAGTGGGTTACATCGAACTGGATCTCAACAGCGGTAAGATCCTTGAGAGTTTTCGCCCCGAAGAACG
TTTTCCAATGATGAGCACTTTTAAAGTTCTGCTATGTGGCGCGGTATTATCCCGTATTGACGCCGGGCAA
GAGCAACTCGGTCGCCGCATACACTATTCTCAGAATGACTTGGTTGAGTACTCACCAGTCACAGAAAAGC
ATCTTACGGATGGCATGACAGTAAGAGAATTATGCAGTGCTGCCATAACCATGAGTGATAACACTGCGGC
CAACTTACTTCTGACAACGATCGGAGGACCGAAGGAGCTAACCGCTTTTTTGCACAACATGGGGGATCAT
GTAACTCGCCTTGATCGTTGGGAACCGGAGCTGAATGAAGCCATACCAAACGACGAGCGTGACACCACGA
TGCCTGTAGCAATGGCAACAACGTTGCGCAAACTATTAACTGGCGAACTACTTACTCTAGCTTCCCGGCA
ACAATTAATAGACTGGATGGAGGCGGATAAAGTTGCAGGACCACTTCTGCGCTCGGCCCTTCCGGCTGGC
TGGTTTATTGCTGATAAATCTGGAGCCGGTGAGCGTGGAAGCCGCGGTATCATTGCAGCACTGGGGCCAG
ATGGTAAGCCCTCCCGTATCGTAGTTATCTACACGACGGGGAGTCAGGCAACTATGGATGAACGAAATAG
ACAGATCGCTGAGATAGGTGCCTCACTGATTAAGCATTGGTAACTGTCAGACCAAGTTTACTCATATATA
CTTTAGATTGATTTAAAACTTCATTTTTAATTTAAAAGGATCTAGGTGAAGATCCTTTTTGATAATCTCA
TGACCAAAATCCCTTAACGTGAGTTTTCGTTCCACTGAGCGTCAGACCCCGTAGAAAAGATCAAAGGATC
TTCTTGAGATCCTTTTTTTCTGCGCGTAATCTGCTGCTTGCAAACAAAAAAACCACCGCTACCAGCGGTG
GTTTGTTTGCCGGATCAAGAGCTACCAACTCTTTTTCCGAAGGTAACTGGCTTCAGCAGAGCGCAGATAC
CAAATACTGTCCTTCTAGTGTAGCCGTAGTTAGGCCACCACTTCAAGAACTCTGTAGCACCGCCTACATA
CCTCGCTCTGCTAATCCTGTTACCAGTGGCTGCTGCCAGTGGCGATAAGTCGTGTCTTACCGGGTTGGAC
TCAAGACGATAGTTACCGGATAAGGCGCAGCGGTCGGGCTGAACGGGGGGTTCGTGCACACAGCCCAGCT
TGGAGCGAACGACCTACACCGAACTGAGATACCTACAGCGTGAGCTATGAGAAAGCGCCACGCTTCCCGA
AGGGAGAAAGGCGGACAGGTATCCGGTAAGCGGCAGGGTCGGAACAGGAGAGCGCACGAGGGAGCTTCCA
GGGGGAAACGCCTGGTATCTTTATAGTCCTGTCGGGTTTCGCCACCTCTGACTTGAGCGTCGATTTTTGT
GATGCTCGTCAGGGGGGCGGAGCCTATGGAAAAACGCCAGCAACGCGGCCTTTTTACGGTTCCTGGCCTT
TTGCTGGCCTTTTGCTCACATG
Features (pLannotate 1.2.2; 15 found; start..end, strand, type, name):
     12..297     +  enhancer       CMV enhancer: human cytomegalovirus immediate early enhancer; contains an 18-bp deletion relative to the standard CMV enhancer
    299..576     +  promoter       chicken β-actin promoter: No description available
    577..805     +  intron         hybrid intron: hybrid between chicken β-actin (CBA) and minute virus of mice (MMV) introns (Gray et al., 2011)
    943..3952    +  CDS            Cas9 (fragment): Cas9 (Csn1) endonuclease from the Streptococcus pyogenes Type II CRISPR/Cas system generates RNA-guided double strand breaks in DNA
   3957..5022    +  CDS            Cas9(C) (fragment): C-terminal portion of Streptococcus pyogenes Cas9 (Zetsche et al., 2015)
   5023..5070    +  CDS            nucleoplasmin NLS: bipartite nuclear localization signal from nucleoplasmin
   5104..5215    +  polyA_signal   bGH poly(A) signal: bovine growth hormone polyadenylation signal
   5320..5460    +  repeat_region  AAV2 ITR: inverted terminal repeat of adeno-associated virus serotype 2 inverted
   5465..5516    -  misc_feature   bom (fragment): basis of mobility region from pBR322
   5535..5915    +  rep_origin     M13 ori (sequence partly withheld): M13 bacteriophage origin of replication; arrow indicates direction of (+) strand synthesis
   5991..6040    -  misc_feature   bom (fragment): basis of mobility region from pBR322
   6142..6177    -  CDS            rop (fragment): Rop protein, which maintains plasmids at low copy number; rop
   6272..6376    +  promoter       AmpR promoter: bla
   6377..7237    +  CDS            AmpR: β-lactamase; bla; confers resistance to ampicillin, carbenicillin, and related antibiotics
   7408..7996    +  rep_origin     ori: high-copy-number ColE1/pMB1/pBR322/pUC origin of replication
