>Addgene plasmid #126762 | B-SpCas9-HF1 Sequencing Result | analyzer sequence | sequence record 259551
CTAGAGGTACCCGTTACATAACTTACGGTAAATGGCCCGCCTGGCTGACCGCCCAACGACCCCCGCCCAT
TGACGTCAATAGTAACGCCAATAGGGACTTTCCATTGACGTCAATGGGTGGAGTATTTACGGTAAACTGC
CCACTTGGCAGTACATCAAGTGTATCATATGCCAAGTACGCCCCCTATTGACGTCAATGACGGTAAATGG
CCCGCCTGGCATTGTGCCCAGTACATGACCTTATGGGACTTTCCTACTTGGCAGTACATCTACGTATTAG
TCATCGCTATTACCATGGTCGAGGTGAGCCCCACGTTCTGCTTCACTCTCCCCATCTCCCCCCCCTCCCC
ACCCCCAATTTTGTATTTATTTATTTTTTAATTATTTTGTGCAGCGATGGGGGCGGGGGGGGGGGGGGGG
CGCGCGCCGGGGGGGGGGGGGGGGGGGGGGGGGGGGGGSGGGGSGRGGCGGAGAGGTGCGGCGGCAGCCA
ATCAGAGCGGCGCGCTCCGAAAGTTTCCTTTTATGGCGAGGCGGCGGCGGCGGCGGCCCTATAAAAAGCG
AAGCGCGCGGCGGGCGGGAGTCGCTGCGCGCTGCCTTCGCCCCGTGCCCCGCTCCGCCGCCGCCTCGCGC
CGCCCGCCCCGGCTCTGACTGACCGCGTTACTCCCACAGGTGAGCGGGCGGGACGGCCCTTCTCCTCCGG
GCTGTAATTAGCTGAGCAAGAGGTAAGGGTTTAAGGGATGGTTGGTTGGTGGGGTATTAATGTTTAATTA
CCTGGAGCACCTGCCTGAAATCACTTTTTTTCAGGTTGGACCGGTGCCACCATGGACTATAAGGACCACG
ACGGAGACTACAAGGATCATGATATTGATTACAAAGACGATGACGATAAGATGGCCCCAAAGAAGAAGCG
GAAGGTCGGTATCCACGGAGTCCCAGCAGCCGACAAGAAGTACAGCATCGGCCTGGACATCGGCACCAAC
TCTGTGGGCTGGGCCGTGATCACCGACGAGTACAAGGTGCCCAGCAAGAAATTCAAGGTGCTGGGCAACA
CCGACCGGCACAGCATCAAGAAGAACCTGATCGGAGCCCTGCTGTTCGACAGCGGCGAAACAGCCGAGGC
CACCCGGCTGAAGAGAACCGCCAGAAGAAGATACACCAGACGGAAGAACCGGATCTGCTATCTGCAAGAG
ATCTTCAGCAACGAGATGGCCAAGGTGGACGACAGCTTCTTCCACAGACTGGAAGAGTCCTTCCTGGTGG
AAGAGGATAAGAAGCACGAGCGGCACCCCATCTTCGGCAACATCGTGGACGAGGTGGCCTACCACGAGAA
GTACCCCACCATCTACCACCTGAGAAAGAAACTGGTGGACAGCACCGACAAGGCCGACCTGCGGCTGATC
TATCTGGCCCTGGCCCACATGATCAAGTTCCGGGGCCACTTCCTGATCGAGGGCGACCTGAACCCCGACA
ACAGCGACGTGGACAAGCTGTTCATCCAGCTGGTGCAGACCTACAACCAGCTGTTCGAGGAAAACCCCAT
CAACGCCAGCGGCGTGGACGCCAAGGCCATCCTGTCTGCCAGACTGAGCAAGAGCAGACGGCTGGAAAAT
CTGATCGCCCAGCTGCCCGGCGAGAAGAAGAATGGCCTGTTCGGAAACCTGATTGCCCTGAGCCTGGGCC
TGACCCCCAACTTCAAGAGCAACTTCGACCTGGCCGAGGATGCCAAACTGCAGCTGAGCAAGGACACCTA
CGACGACGACCTGGACAACCTGCTGGCCCAGATCGGCGACCAGTACGCCGACCTGTTTCTGGCCGCCAAG
AACCTGTCCGACGCCATCCTGCTGAGCGACATCCTGAGAGTGAACACCGAGATCACCAAGGCCCCCCTGA
GCGCCTCTATGATCAAGAGATACGACGAGCACCACCAGGACCTGACCCTGCTGAAAGCTCTCGTGCGGCA
GCAGCTGCCTGAGAAGTACAAAGAGATTTTCTTCGACCAGAGCAAGAACGGCTACGCCGGCTACATTGAC
GGCGGAGCCAGCCAGGAAGAGTTCTACAAGTTCATCAAGCCCATCCTGGAAAAGATGGACGGCACCGAGG
AACTGCTCGTGAAGCTGAACAGAGAGGACCTGCTGCGGAAGCAGCGGACCTTCGACAACGGCAGCATCCC
CCACCAGATCCACCTGGGAGAGCTGCACGCCATTCTGCGGCGGCAGGAAGATTTTTACCCATTCCTGAAG
GACAACCGGGAAAAGATCGAGAAGATCCTGACCTTCCGCATCCCCTACTACGTGGGCCCTCTGGCCAGGG
GAAACAGCAGATTCGCCTGGATGACCAGAAAGAGCGAGGAAACCATCACCCCCTGGAACTTCGAGGAAGT
GGTGGACAAGGGCGCTTCCGCCCAGAGCTTCATCGAGCGGATGACCGCCTTCGATAAGAACCTGCCCAAC
GAGAAGGTGCTGCCCAAGCACAGCCTGCTGTACGAGTACTTCACCGTGTATAACGAGCTGACCAAAGTGA
AATACGTGACCGAGGGAATGAGAAAGCCCGCCTTCCTGAGCGGCGAGCAGAAAAAGGCCATCGTGGACCT
GCTGTTCAAGACCAACCGGAAAGTGACCGTGAAGCAGCTGAAAGAGGACTACTTCAAGAAAATCGAGTGC
TTCGACTCCGTGGAAATCTCCGGCGTGGAAGATCGGTTCAACGCCTCCCTGGGCACATACCACGATCTGC
TGAAAATTATCAAGGACAAGGACTTCCTGGACAATGAGGAAAACGAGGACATTCTGGAAGATATCGTGCT
GACCCTGACACTGTTTGAGGACAGAGAGATGATCGAGGAACGGCTGAAAACCTATGCCCACCTGTTCGAC
GACAAAGTGATGAAGCAGCTGAAGCGGCGGAGATACACCGGCTGGGGCGCGCTGAGCCGGAAGCTGATCA
ACGGCATCCGCGACAAGCAGTCCGGCAAGACAATCCTGGATTTCCTGAAGTCCGACGGCTTCGCCAACAG
AAACTTCATGGCGCTGATCCACGACGACAGCCTGACCTTTAAAGAGGACATCCAGAAAGCCCAGGTGTCC
GGCCAGGGCGATAGCCTGCACGAGCACATTGCCAATCTCGCCGGCAGCCCCGCCATTAAGAAGGGCATCC
TCCAGACAGTGAAGGTGGTGGACGAGCTGGTGAAAGTGATGGGCCGGCACAAGCCCGAGAACATCGTGAT
CGAAATGGCCAGAGAGAACCAGACCACCCAGAAGGGACAGAAGAACAGTCGCGAGAGAATGAAGCGGATC
GAAGAGGGCATCAAAGAGCTGGGCAGCCAGATCCTGAAAGAACACCCCGTGGAAAACACCCAGCTCCAGA
ACGAGAAGCTGTACCTGTACTACCTCCAGAATGGGCGGGATATGTACGTGGACCAGGAACTGGACATCAA
CCGGCTGTCCGACTACGATGTGGACCATATCGTGCCTCAGAGCTTTCTTAAGGACGACTCCATCGACAAC
AAGGTGCTGACCAGAAGCGACAAGAACCGGGGCAAGAGCGACAACGTGCCCTCCGAAGAGGTCGTGAAGA
AGATGAAGAACTACTGGCGGCAGCTGCTGAACGCCAAGCTGATTACCCAGAGAAAGTTCGACAATCTGAC
CAAGGCCGAGAGAGGCGGCCTGAGCGAACTGGATAAGGCCGGCTTCATCAAGAGACAGCTGGTGGAAACC
CGGGCGATCACAAAGCACGTGGCACAGATCCTGGACTCCCGGATGAACACTAAGTACGACGAGAATGACA
AGCTGATCCGGGAAGTGAAAGTGATCACCCTGAAGTCCAAGCTGGTGTCCGATTTCCGGAAGGATTTCCA
GTTTTACAAAGTGCGCGAGATCAACAACTACCACCACGCCCACGACGCGTACCTGAACGCCGTCGTGGGA
ACCGCCCTGATCAAAAAGTACCCTAAGCTGGGTGGCAAGGTGTACGATGTACGGAAGATGATCGCCAAGA
GCGAGCAGGAAATCGGCAAGGCTACCGCCAAGTACTTCTTCTACAGCAACATCATGAACTTTTTCAAGAC
CGAGATTACCCTGGCCAACGGCGAGATCCGGAAGCGGCCTCTGATCGAGACAAACGGCGAAACCGGGGAG
ATCGTGTGGGATAAGGGCCGGGATTTTGCCACCGTGCGGAAAGTGCTGAGCATGCCCCAAGTGAATATCG
TGAAAAAGACCGAGGTGCAGACAGGCGGCTTCAGCAAAGAGTCTATCCTGCCCAAGAGGAACAGCGATAA
GCTGATCGCCAGAAAGAAGGACTGGGATCCTAAGAAGTACGGCGGCTTCGACAGCCCCACCGTGGCCTAT
TCTGTGCTGGTGGTGGCCAAAGTGGAAAAGGGCAAGTCCAAGAAGCTTAAGAGTGTGAAAGAGCTGCTGG
GGATCACCATCATGGAAAGAAGCAGCTTCGAGAAGAATCCCATCGACTTTCTGGAAGCCAAGGGCTACAA
AGAAGTGAAAAAGGACCTGATCATCAAGCTGCCTAAGTACTCGCTCTTCGAGCTGGAAAACGGCCGGAAG
AGAATGCTGGCCTCTGCCGGCGAACTGCAGAAGGGAAACGAACTGGCCCTGCCCTCCAAATATGTGAACT
TCCTGTACCTGGCCAGCCACTATGAGAAGCTGAAGGGCTCCCCCGAGGATAATGAGCAGAAACAGCTGTT
TGTGGAACAGCACAAGCACTACCTGGACGAGATCATCGAGCAGATCAGCGAGTTCTCCAAGAGAGTGATC
CTGGCCGACGCTAATCTGGACAAAGTGCTGTCCGCCTACAACAAGCACCGGGATAAGCCCATCAGAGAGC
AGGCCGAGAATATCATCCACCTGTTTACCCTGACCAATCTGGGAGCCCCTGCCGCCTTCAAGTACTTTGA
CACCACCATCGACCGGAAGAGGTACACCAGCACCAAAGAGGTGCTGGACGCCACCCTGATCCACCAGAGC
ATCACCGGCCTGTACGAGACACGGATCGACCTGTCTCAGCTGGGAGGCGACAAAAGGCCGGCGGCCACGA
AAAAGGCCGGCCAGGCAAAAAAGAAAAAGTAAGAATTCCTAGAGCTCGCTGATCAGCCTCGACTGTGCCT
TCTAGTTGCCAGCCATCTGTTGTTTGCCCCTCCCCCGTGCCTTCCTTGACCCTGGAAGGTGCCACTCCCA
CTGTCCTTTCCTAATAAAATGAGGAAATTGCATCGCATTGTCTGAGTAGGTGTCATTCTATTCTGGGGGG
TGGGGTGGGGCAGGACAGCAAGGGGGAGGATTGGGAAGAGAATAGCAGGCATGCTGGGGAGCGGCCGCAG
GAACCCCTAGTGATGGAGTTGGCCACTCCCTCTCTGCGCGCTCGCTCGCTCACTGAGGCCGGGCGACCAA
AGGTCGCCCGACGCCCGGGCTTTGCCCGGGCGGCCTCAGTGAGCGAGCGAGCGCGCAGCTGCCTGCAGGG
GCGCCTGATGCGGTATTTTCTCCTTACGCATCTGTGCGGTATTTCACACCGCATA
[95 nt withheld, positions 5516-5610]
T
[46 nt withheld, positions 5612-5657]
C
[141 nt withheld, positions 5659-5799]
CCTTTGACGTTGGAGTCCACGTTCTTT
[37 nt withheld, positions 5827-5863]
ACTCTATCTCGGGCTATTCTTTTGATTTATAAGGGATTTTGCCGATTTCGGTCTATTGGTTAAAAAATGA
GCTGATTTAACAAAAATTTAACGCGAATTTTAACAAAATATTAACGTTTACAATTTTATGGTGCACTCTC
AGTACAATCTGCTCTGATGCCGCATAGTTAAGCCAGCCCCGACACCCGCCAACACCCGCTGACGCGCCCT
GACGGGCTTGTCTGCTCCCGGCATCCGCTTACAGACAAGCTGTGACCGTCTCCGGGAGCTGCATGTGTCA
GAGGTTTTCACCGTCATCACCGAAACGCGCGAGACGAAAGGGCCTCGTGATACGCCTATTTTTATAGGTT
AATGTCATGATAATAATGGTTTCTTAGACGTCAGGTGGCACTTTTCGGGGAAATGTGCGCGGAACCCCTA
TTTGTTTATTTTTCTAAATACATTCAAATATGTATCCGCTCATGAGACAATAACCCTGATAAATGCTTCA
ATAATATTGAAAAAGGAAGAGTATGAGTATTCAACATTTCCGTGTCGCCCTTATTCCCTTTTTTGCGGCA
TTTTGCCTTCCTGTTTTTGCTCACCCAGAAACGCTGGTGAAAGTAAAAGATGCTGAAGATCAGTTGGGTG
CACGAGTGGGTTACATCGAACTGGATCTCAACAGCGGTAAGATCCTTGAGAGTTTTCGCCCCGAAGAACG
TTTTCCAATGATGAGCACTTTTAAAGTTCTGCTATGTGGCGCGGTATTATCCCGTATTGACGCCGGGCAA
GAGCAACTCGGTCGCCGCATACACTATTCTCAGAATGACTTGGTTGAGTACTCACCAGTCACAGAAAAGC
ATCTTACGGATGGCATGACAGTAAGAGAATTATGCAGTGCTGCCATAACCATGAGTGATAACACTGCGGC
CAACTTACTTCTGACAACGATCGGAGGACCGAAGGAGCTAACCGCTTTTTTGCACAACATGGGGGATCAT
GTAACTCGCCTTGATCGTTGGGAACCGGAGCTGAATGAAGCCATACCAAACGACGAGCGTGACACCACGA
TGCCTGTAGCAATGGCAACAACGTTGCGCAAACTATTAACTGGCGAACTACTTACTCTAGCTTCCCGGCA
ACAATTAATAGACTGGATGGAGGCGGATAAAGTTGCAGGACCACTTCTGCGCTCGGCCCTTCCGGCTGGC
TGGTTTATTGCTGATAAATCTGGAGCCGGTGAGCGTGGAAGCCGCGGTATCATTGCAGCACTGGGGCCAG
ATGGTAAGCCCTCCCGTATCGTAGTTATCTACACGACGGGGAGTCAGGCAACTATGGATGAACGAAATAG
ACAGATCGCTGAGATAGGTGCCTCACTGATTAAGCATTGGTAACTGTCAGACCAAGTTTACTCATATATA
CTTTAGATTGATTTAAAACTTCATTTTTAATTTAAAAGGATCTAGGTGAAGATCCTTTTTGATAATCTCA
TGACCAAAATCCCTTAACGTGAGTTTTCGTTCCACTGAGCGTCAGACCCCGTAGAAAAGATCAAAGGATC
TTCTTGAGATCCTTTTTTTCTGCGCGTAATCTGCTGCTTGCAAACAAAAAAACCACCGCTACCAGCGGTG
GTTTGTTTGCCGGATCAAGAGCTACCAACTCTTTTTCCGAAGGTAACTGGCTTCAGCAGAGCGCAGATAC
CAAATACTGTTCTTCTAGTGTAGCCGTAGTTAGGCCACCACTTCAAGAACTCTGTAGCACCGCCTACATA
CCTCGCTCTGCTAATCCTGTTACCAGTGGCTGCTGCCAGTGGCGATAAGTCGTGTCTTACCGGGTTGGAC
TCAAGACGATAGTTACCGGATAAGGCGCAGCGGTCGGGCTGAACGGGGGGTTCGTGCACACAGCCCAGCT
TGGAGCGAACGACCTACACCGAACTGAGATACCTACAGCGTGAGCTATGAGAAAGCGCCACGCTTCCCGA
AGGGAGAAAGGCGGACAGGTATCCGGTAAGCGGCAGGGTCGGAACAGGAGAGCGCACGAGGGAGCTTCCA
GGGGGAAACGCCTGGTATCTTTATAGTCCTGTCGGGTTTCGCCACCTCTGACTTGAGCGTCGATTTTTGT
GATGCTCGTCAGGGGGGCGGAGCCTATGGAAAAACGCCAGCAACGCGGCCTTTTTACGGTTCCTGGCCTT
TTGCTGGCCTTTTGCTCACATG
Features (pLannotate 1.2.2; 15 found; start..end, strand, type, name):
     12..297     +  enhancer       CMV enhancer: human cytomegalovirus immediate early enhancer; contains an 18-bp deletion relative to the standard CMV enhancer
    299..576     +  promoter       chicken β-actin promoter: No description available
    577..804     +  intron         hybrid intron: hybrid between chicken β-actin (CBA) and minute virus of mice (MMV) introns (Gray et al., 2011)
    942..3951    +  CDS            Cas9 (fragment): Cas9 (Csn1) endonuclease from the Streptococcus pyogenes Type II CRISPR/Cas system generates RNA-guided double strand breaks in DNA
   3956..5021    +  CDS            Cas9(C) (fragment): C-terminal portion of Streptococcus pyogenes Cas9 (Zetsche et al., 2015)
   5022..5069    +  CDS            nucleoplasmin NLS: bipartite nuclear localization signal from nucleoplasmin
   5103..5214    +  polyA_signal   bGH poly(A) signal: bovine growth hormone polyadenylation signal
   5319..5459    +  repeat_region  AAV2 ITR: inverted terminal repeat of adeno-associated virus serotype 2 inverted
   5464..5515    -  misc_feature   bom (fragment): basis of mobility region from pBR322
   5534..5989    +  rep_origin     f1 ori (sequence partly withheld): f1 bacteriophage origin of replication; arrow indicates direction of (+) strand synthesis
   5990..6039    -  misc_feature   bom (fragment): basis of mobility region from pBR322
   6141..6176    -  CDS            rop (fragment): Rop protein, which maintains plasmids at low copy number; rop
   6271..6375    +  promoter       AmpR promoter: bla
   6376..7236    +  CDS            AmpR: β-lactamase; bla; confers resistance to ampicillin, carbenicillin, and related antibiotics
   7407..7995    +  rep_origin     ori: high-copy-number ColE1/pMB1/pBR322/pUC origin of replication
