[The description below was written by a language model from this plasmid's Addgene catalogue record and pLannotate feature annotations shown in this document.]
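Description:
B-SpCas9-HF1 is a mammalian expression plasmid of about 8 kb built on a pX330-like backbone from which the U6-sgRNA cassette has been removed, so it supplies only the nuclease. It is propagated in E. coli through a high-copy ColE1/pUC-type origin with ampicillin selection (AmpR with its bla promoter). The backbone also carries an f1/M13 phage origin, short pBR322-derived bom and rop fragments, and a single AAV2 ITR downstream of the expression cassette. This ITR appears to be a remnant of the parental vector rather than a functional packaging unit, since only one repeat is annotated.

The payload is a human codon-optimised Streptococcus pyogenes Cas9 driven by the CBh promoter, which appears in the feature tables as a CMV enhancer, chicken β-actin promoter and hybrid CBA/MVM intron. Transcription is terminated by the bGH polyadenylation signal. The protein carries an N-terminal 3xFLAG tag and NLS and a C-terminal nucleoplasmin NLS. The N-terminal elements are stated in the catalogue entry but were not picked up by the automated annotation. The coding sequence combines the SpCas9-HF1 fidelity mutations (N497A, R661A, Q695A, Q926A) with the "Blackjack" change, in which residues 1005–1013 are replaced by two glycines. This replacement probably accounts for Cas9 being annotated as two adjacent fragments. The depositor also notes silent mutations.

According to the record, the Blackjack modification lets the enzyme work with both 20-nt spacers and 5'-extended 21-nt spacers, with higher fidelity and target selectivity than SpCas9-HF1. Leaving out the guide cassette allows different SpCas9 variants to be compared using the same sgRNA supplied from a separate plasmid. The two sequence records (8,011 and 8,056 nt) show the same architecture in opposite orientations.
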