Addgene plasmid #126762: B-SpCas9-HF1
Purpose: Expression plasmid for human codon-opt. increased fidelity Blackjack-SpCas9-HF1 (w/o U6-sgRNA). Cleaves both 20nt and 5'-extended 21nt spacer containing sgRNAs with higher fidelity than SpCas9HF1.
Depositing lab: Ervin Welker. Depositing organization: HUN-REN Research Centre for Natural Sciences. Publication: Blackjack mutations improve the on-target activities of increased fidelity variants of SpCas9 with 5'G-extended sgRNAs. Kulcsar PI, Talas A, Toth E, Nyeste A, Ligeti Z, Welker Z, Welker E. Nat Commun. 2020 Mar 6;11(1):1223. doi: 10.1038/s41467-020-15021-5. PubMed 32144253.
Backbone
  Vector backbone: pX330-like (without U6-sgRNA coding sequence)
  Total vector size (bp): 8056
  Vector type: Mammalian Expression, CRISPR
Growth in bacteria
  Bacterial resistance: Ampicillin, 100 μg/mL
  Growth temperature: 37°C
  Growth strain: NEB Stable
  Copy number: High Copy
Gene/Insert
  Gene/Insert name: B-SpCas9-HF1 (alt name: Blackjack-SpCas9-HF1)
  Species: S. pyogenes
  Insert size (bp): 4251
  Mutation: N497A; R661A; Q695A; Q926A; amino acids 1005-1013 replaced with two glycine
  Promoter: CBh
  Tag / fusion protein: 3xFLAG (N terminal on insert); NLS (N terminal on insert); NLS (C terminal on insert)
  Cloning method: Restriction Enzyme; 5′ cloning site MluI (not destroyed); 3′ cloning site Pfl23II (destroyed during cloning)
  Sequencing primers: 5′ GAACATCGTGATCGAAATG; 3′ TGTCGAAGCCGCCGTAC
Terms and licenses: Academic/Nonprofit Terms; Industry Terms: Not Available to Industry
Depositor comments: pCbh-3xFLAG-NLS-Blackjack-SpCas9-HF1-NLS (without U6-sgRNA coding sequence, with silent mutations). Blackjack variants cleave both 20nt and 5'-extended 21nt spacer containing sgRNAs. B-SpCas9-HF1 shows higher fidelity and target selectivity than its parental increased fidelity variant, SpCas9-HF1. The lack of sgRNA expression cassette allows for easy testing of various SpCas9 variants with the same sgRNA expressed from a separate plasmid (e.g. pmCherry_gRNA, Addgene# #80457). For detailed information and plasmid usage, please see the associated publication.
How to cite: B-SpCas9-HF1 was a gift from Ervin Welker (Addgene plasmid # 126762 ; http://n2t.net/addgene:126762 ; RRID:Addgene_126762)
